Addgene plasmid #23577: pDONR223-PDK4
Depositing lab: William Hahn & David Root. Depositing organization: Dana-Farber Cancer Institute. Publication: COT drives resistance to RAF inhibition through MAP kinase pathway reactivation. Johannessen CM, Boehm JS, Kim SY, Thomas SR, Wardwell L, Johnson LA, Emery CM, Stransky N, Cogdill AP, Barretina J, Caponigro G, Hieronymus H, Murray RR, Salehi-Ashtiani K, Hill DE, Vidal M, Zhao JJ, Yang X, Alkan O, Kim S, Harris JL, Wilson CJ, Myer VE, Finan PM, Root DE, Roberts TM, Golub T, Flaherty KT, Dummer R, Weber BL, Sellers WR, Schlegel R, Wargo JA, Hahn WC, Garraway LA. Nature. 2010 Dec 16;468(7326):968-72. doi: 10.1038/nature09627 PubMed 21107320.
Backbone
  Vector backbone: pDONR223
  Backbone manufacturer: Invitrogen
  Backbone size w/o insert (bp): 5005
  Vector type: Gateway Donor vector
Growth in bacteria
  Bacterial resistance: Spectinomycin, 50 μg/mL
  Growth temperature: 37°C
  Growth strain: DH5alpha
  Copy number: High Copy
Gene/Insert
  Gene/Insert name: PDK4 (alt name: pyruvate dehydrogenase kinase, isoenzyme 4)
  Species: H. sapiens (human)
  Insert size (bp): 1236
  Entrez Gene: PDK4
  Cloning method: Gateway Cloning
  Sequencing primers: 5′ M13pUC-fwd; 3′ M13rev
Terms and licenses: Academic/Nonprofit Terms; Industry Terms: Not Available to Industry
Depositor comments: The ORF has no Stop codon. This design enables easy recombination into a destination vector to add an epitope tag of choice and Stop codon to the ORF. Do NOT use this plasmid directly for transfections. A set of 4 custom lentiviral vectors is available ( pLX301 (http://www.addgene.org/25895/) , pLX302 (http://www.addgene.org/25896/) , pLX303 (http://www.addgene.org/25897/) , pLX304 (http://www.addgene.org/25890/) ) to be used to express these ORFs in mammalian cells. These plasmids are not included in the kit and must be ordered separately.
How to cite: pDONR223-PDK4 was a gift from William Hahn & David Root (Addgene plasmid # 23577 ; http://n2t.net/addgene:23577 ; RRID:Addgene_23577)
