[The description below was written by a language model from this plasmid's Addgene catalogue record.]
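Description:
pDONR223-PDK4 is a Gateway entry clone built on the Invitrogen pDONR223 donor backbone (about 5 kb without insert) and carrying the human PDK4 open reading frame, which encodes pyruvate dehydrogenase kinase isoenzyme 4. The insert is recorded as 1236 bp and was introduced by Gateway recombination, which in a donor vector normally leaves the ORF flanked by attL sites ready for transfer. The record includes no feature table, so the exact site arrangement is not documented here. The plasmid is maintained at high copy in standard E. coli cloning strains under spectinomycin selection. M13 forward and reverse priming sites flank the insert for sequence verification.

This is a shuttle construct rather than an expression vector. No promoter for driving PDK4 in mammalian cells is recorded, and the depositor explicitly warns against transfecting it directly. The ORF was deliberately cloned without a stop codon, so after LR recombination into a destination vector it reads through into whatever C-terminal epitope tag and stop codon that vector supplies. The depositor points to a companion set of lentiviral destination vectors (the pLX301 to pLX304 series, obtained separately) for expressing these ORFs in mammalian cells.

The clone belongs to a kit of similar ORF entry clones. The associated publication concerns resistance to RAF inhibition through MAP kinase pathway reactivation, which suggests use in gain-of-function expression experiments, though the record does not describe a specific role for PDK4 in that work.
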