>Addgene plasmid #23577 | pDONR223-PDK4 | depositor partial sequence | sequence record 10748 | Author sequence
ATGAAGGCGGCCCGCTTCGTGCTGCGCAGCGCTGGCTCGCTCAACGGCGCCGGCCTGGTGCCCCGAGAGG
TGGAGCATTTCTCGCGCTACAGCCCGTCCCCGCTGTCCATGAAGCAGCTACTGGACTTTGGTTCAGAAAA
TGCATGTGAAAGAACTTCTTTTGCATTTTTGCGACAAGAATTGCCTGTGAGACTCGCCAACATTCTGAAG
GAAATTGATATCCTCCCGACCCAATTAGTAAATACCTCTTCAGTGCAATTGGTTAAAAGCTGGTATATAC
AGAGCCTGATGGATTTGGTGGAATTCCATGAGAAAAGCCCAGATGACCAGAAAGCATTATCAGACTTTGT
AGATACACTCATCAAAGTTCGAAATAGACACCATAATGTAGTCCCTACAATGGCACAAGGAATCATAGAG
TATAAAGATGCCTGTACAGTTGACCCAGTCACCAATCAAAATCTTCAATATTTCTTGGATCGATTTTACA
TGAACCGTATTTCTACTCGGATGCTGATGAACCAGCACATTCTTATATTTAGTGACTCACAGACAGGAAA
CCCAAGCCACATTGGAAGCATTGATCCTAACTGTGATGTGGTAGCAGTGGTCCAAGATGCCTTTGAGTGT
TCAAGGATGCTCTGTGATCAGTATTATTTATCATCTCCAGAATTAAAGCTTACACAAGTGAATGGAAAAT
TTCCAGACCAACCAATTCACATCGTGTATGTTCCTTCTCACCTCCATCATATGCTCTTTGAACTATTTAA
GAATGCAATGCGGGCAACAGTTGAACACCAGGAAAATCAGCCTTCCCTTACACCAATAGAGGTTATTGTT
GTCTTGGGAAAAGAAGACCTTACCATTAAGATTTCAGACAGAGGAGGTGGTGTTCCCCTGAGAATTATTG
ACCGCCTCTTTAGTTATACATACTCCACTGCACCAACGCCTGTGATGGATAATTCCCGGAATGCTCCTTT
GGCTGGTTTTGGTTACGGCTTGCCAATTTCTCGTCTGTATGCCAAGTACTTTCAAGGAGATCTGAATCTC
TACTCTTTATCAGGATATGGAACAGATGCTATCATCTACTTAAAGGCTTTGTCTTCTGAGTCTATAGAAA
AACTTCCAGTTTTTAACAAGTCAGCCTTCAAACATTATCAGATGAGCTCTGAGGCTGATGACTGGTGTAT
CCCAAGCAGGGAACCAAAGAACCTGGCAAAAGAAGTGGCCATGTGA
