>Addgene plasmid #23577 | pDONR223-PDK4 | addgene partial sequence | sequence record 29419 | 23577 with M13pUC-fwd
TCGGGCCCAATAATGATTTTATTTTGACTGATAGTGACCTGTTCGTTGCAACAAATTGATGAGCAATGCT
TTTTTATAATGCCAACTTTGTACAAAAAAGTTGGCATGAAGGCGGCCCGCTTCGTGCTGCGCAGCGCTGG
CTCGCTCAACGGCGCCGGCCTGGTGCCCCGAGAGGTGGAGCATTTCTCGCGCTACAGCCCGTCCCCGCTG
TCCATGAAGCAGCTACTGGACTTTGGTTCAGAAAATGCATGTGAAAGAACTTCTTTTGCATTTTTGCGAC
AAGAATTGCCTGTGAGACTCGCCAACATTCTGAAGGAAATTGATATCCTCCCGACCCAATTAGTAAATAC
CTCTTCAGTGCAATTGGTTAAAAGCTGGTATATACAGAGCCTGATGGATTTGGTGGAATTCCATGAGAAA
AGCCCAGATGACCAGAAAGCATTATCAGACTTTGTAGATACACTCATCAAAGTTCGAAATAGACACCATA
ATGTAGTCCCTACAATGGCACAAGGAATCATAGAGTATAAAGATGCCTGTACAGTTGACCCAGTCACCAA
TCAAAATCTTCAATATTTCTTGGATCGATTTTACATGAACCGTATTTCTACTCGGATGCTGATGAACCAG
CACATTCTTATATTTAGTGACTCACAGACAGGAAACCCAAGCCACATTGGAAGCATTGATCCTAACTGTG
ATGTGGTAGCAGTGGTCCAAGATGCCTTTGAGTGTTCAAGGATGCTCTGTGATCAGTATTATTTATCATC
